Addgene plasmid #221481: pLX-EF1a_GFP
Purpose: GFP lentiviral overexpression
Depositing lab: Matthew Meyerson. Depositing organization: Broad Institute. Publication: Dosage amplification dictates oncogenic regulation by the NKX2-1 lineage factor in lung adenocarcinoma. Pulice JL, Meyerson M. bioRxiv [Preprint]. 2023 Oct 27:2023.10.26.563996. doi: 10.1101/2023.10.26.563996. PubMed 37994369.
Backbone
  Vector backbone: pLX307
  Backbone size w/o insert (bp): 10065
  Vector type: Mammalian Expression, Lentiviral
  Selectable markers: Puromycin
Growth in bacteria
  Bacterial resistance: Ampicillin, 100 μg/mL
  Growth temperature: 37°C
  Growth strain: NEB Stable
  Copy number: High Copy
Gene/Insert
  Gene/Insert name: EGFP
  Species: Synthetic
  Insert size (bp): 742
  Promoter: EF1a
  Tag / fusion protein: V5 (C terminal on insert)
  Cloning method: Gateway Cloning
  Sequencing primers: 5′ EF1a-Fw; 3′ WPRE-Rv
Terms and licenses: Academic/Nonprofit Terms; Industry Terms: Not Available to Industry
How to cite: pLX-EF1a_GFP was a gift from Matthew Meyerson (Addgene plasmid # 221481 ; http://n2t.net/addgene:221481 ; RRID:Addgene_221481)
