[The description below was written by a language model from this plasmid's Addgene catalogue record and pLannotate feature annotations shown in this document.]
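Description:
pLX-EF1a_GFP is a third-generation-style, self-inactivating HIV-1 lentiviral expression plasmid built on the pLX307 Gateway destination backbone and intended for stable GFP overexpression in mammalian cells. In bacteria it is maintained by a high-copy ColE1/pUC-type origin and selected through the AmpR β-lactamase gene. The backbone also carries an f1 origin and residual lac/lacZα, T7 and T3 promoter elements from its cloning-vector ancestry. The sequenced record is 9,166 nt, which is shorter than the catalogue's backbone size. This is expected if that figure refers to the empty destination vector, whose Gateway cassette is replaced during recombination.

The viral genome is transcribed from an RSV promoter fused to a truncated 5' LTR, making packaging Tat-independent. It contains the Ψ packaging signal with a gag fragment, the RRE for Rev-dependent nuclear export, a cPPT/CTS to aid nuclear import, and a ΔU3 3' LTR that inactivates the LTR promoter after integration, followed by an SV40 polyadenylation signal. Two expression units lie between the LTRs. An SV40 early promoter drives puromycin N-acetyltransferase for selection of transduced cells. Downstream, the human EF-1α promoter drives EGFP, which is flanked by attB1 and attB2 sites left by Gateway recombination. A V5 epitope follows attB2 and is recorded as a C-terminal tag on the insert. A WPRE after the cassette enhances transcript stability and expression.

The stated purpose is lentiviral GFP overexpression. The record does not specify further uses, though constructs of this kind commonly serve as a fluorescent control alongside gene-of-interest vectors in the same backbone and for monitoring transduction.
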