Features (pLannotate 1.2.2; 33 found; start..end, strand, type, name):
      1..227     +  promoter       RSV promoter: Rous sarcoma virus enhancer/promoter
    228..408     +  LTR            5' LTR (truncated): truncated 5' long terminal repeat (LTR) from HIV-1
    455..580     +  misc_feature   HIV-1 Ψ: packaging signal of human immunodeficiency virus type 1
    564..927     +  CDS            HIV-1 gag (fragment): gag protein from human immunodeficiency virus 1; gag
   1073..1306    +  misc_feature   RRE: The Rev response element (RRE) of HIV-1 allows for Rev-dependent mRNA export from the nucleus to the cytoplasm.
   1683..1709    +  CDS            Rev (fragment): human immunodeficiency virus 1 (HIV-1) Rev protein; rev; enhances nuclear export of unspliced and incompletely spliced viral mRNAs
   1716..1739    +  promoter       SV40 promoter (fragment): SV40 early promoter
   1740..1811    +  promoter       SV40 promoter (fragment): SV40 enhancer and early promoter
   1835..1970    +  rep_origin     SV40 ori: SV40 origin of replication
   2016..2612    +  CDS            PuroR (fragment): puromycin N-acetyltransferase; pac from Streptomyces; confers resistance to puromycin
   2661..2778    +  misc_feature   cPPT/CTS: central polypurine tract and central termination sequence of HIV-1
   2843..2909    +  CDS            small t antigen (fragment): SV40 (simian virus 40) small t antigen
   2916..4094    +  promoter       EF-1α promoter: strong constitutive promoter for human elongation factor EF-1α
   4114..4138    +  protein_bind   attB1: mutant version of attB; recombination site for the Gateway® BP reaction BP Clonase™
   4159..4875    +  CDS            EGFP: EGFP is a basic (constitutively fluorescent) green fluorescent protein published in 1996, derived from Aequorea victoria. It is reported to be a rapidly-maturing weak dimer with moderate acid sensitivity.
   4895..4919    -  protein_bind   attB2: mutant version of attB; recombination site for the Gateway® BP reaction BP Clonase™
   4927..4968    +  CDS            V5 tag: epitope tag from simian virus 5
   5019..5607    +  misc_feature   WPRE: woodchuck hepatitis virus posttranscriptional regulatory element
   5658..5677    +  misc_feature   cPPT/CTS (fragment): central polypurine tract and central termination sequence of HIV-1
   5679..5912    +  LTR            3' LTR (ΔU3): self-inactivating 3' long terminal repeat (LTR) from HIV-1
   5990..6111    +  polyA_signal   SV40 poly(A) signal: SV40 polyadenylation signal
   6151..6286    +  rep_origin     SV40 ori: SV40 origin of replication
   6307..6325    -  promoter       T7 promoter: promoter for bacteriophage T7 RNA polymerase
   6333..6488    +  CDS            lacZα (fragment): LacZα fragment of β-galactosidase; lacZ fragment
   6493..6921    +  rep_origin     f1 ori (sequence partly withheld): f1 bacteriophage origin of replication; arrow indicates direction of (+) strand synthesis
   6974..7078    +  promoter       AmpR promoter: bla
   7079..7939    +  CDS            AmpR: β-lactamase; bla; confers resistance to ampicillin, carbenicillin, and related antibiotics
   8110..8698    +  rep_origin     ori: high-copy-number ColE1/pMB1/pBR322/pUC origin of replication
   8881..8973    +  CDS            lacI (fragment): lac repressor; lacI; The lac repressor binds to the lac operator to inhibit transcription in E. coli. This inhibition can be relieved by adding lactose or isopropyl-β-D-thiogalactopyranoside (IPTG).
   8986..9007    +  protein_bind   CAP binding site: CAP binding activates transcription in the presence of cAMP. E. coli catabolite activator protein
   9022..9052    +  promoter       lac promoter: promoter for the E. coli lac operon
   9060..9076    +  protein_bind   lac operator: The lac repressor binds to the lac operator to inhibit transcription in E. coli. This inhibition can be relieved by adding lactose or isopropyl-β-D-thiogalactopyranoside (IPTG). lac repressor encoded by lacI
   9121..9139    +  promoter       T3 promoter: promoter for bacteriophage T3 RNA polymerase
>Addgene plasmid #221481 | pLX-EF1a_GFP | addgene full sequence | sequence record 437784 | Addgene NGS Result
TGTAGTCTTATGCAATACTCTTGTAGTCTTGCAACATGGTAACGATGAGTTAGCAACATGCCTTACAAGG
AGAGAAAAAGCACCGTGCATGCCGATTGGTGGAAGTAAGGTGGTACGATCGTGCCTTATTAGGAAGGCAA
CAGACGGGTCTGACATGGATTGGACGAACCACTGAATTGCCGCATTGCAGAGATATTGTATTTAAGTGCC
TAGCTCGATACATAAACGGGTCTCTCTGGTTAGACCAGATCTGAGCCTGGGAGCTCTCTGGCTAACTAGG
GAACCCACTGCTTAAGCCTCAATAAAGCTTGCCTTGAGTGCTTCAAGTAGTGTGTGCCCGTCTGTTGTGT
GACTCTGGTAACTAGAGATCCCTCAGACCCTTTTAGTCAGTGTGGAAAATCTCTAGCAGTGGCGCCCGAA
CAGGGACTTGAAAGCGAAAGGGAAACCAGAGGAGCTCTCTCGACGCAGGACTCGGCTTGCTGAAGCGCGC
ACGGCAAGAGGCGAGGGGCGGCGACTGGTGAGTACGCCAAAAATTTTGACTAGCGGAGGCTAGAAGGAGA
GAGATGGGTGCGAGAGCGTCAGTATTAAGCGGGGGAGAATTAGATCGCGATGGGAAAAAATTCGGTTAAG
GCCAGGGGGAAAGAAAAAATATAAATTAAAACATATAGTATGGGCAAGCAGGGAGCTAGAACGATTCGCA
GTTAATCCTGGCCTGTTAGAAACATCAGAAGGCTGTAGACAAATACTGGGACAGCTACAACCATCCCTTC
AGACAGGATCAGAAGAACTTAGATCATTATATAATACAGTAGCAACCCTCTATTGTGTGCATCAAAGGAT
AGAGATAAAAGACACCAAGGAAGCTTTAGACAAGATAGAGGAAGAGCAAAACAAAAGTAAGACCACCGCA
CAGCAAGCGGCCGCTGATCTTCAGACCTGGAGGAGGAGATATGAGGGACAATTGGAGAAGTGAATTATAT
AAATATAAAGTAGTAAAAATTGAACCATTAGGAGTAGCACCCACCAAGGCAAAGAGAAGAGTGGTGCAGA
GAGAAAAAAGAGCAGTGGGAATAGGAGCTTTGTTCCTTGGGTTCTTGGGAGCAGCAGGAAGCACTATGGG
CGCAGCGTCAATGACGCTGACGGTACAGGCCAGACAATTATTGTCTGGTATAGTGCAGCAGCAGAACAAT
TTGCTGAGGGCTATTGAGGCGCAACAGCATCTGTTGCAACTCACAGTCTGGGGCATCAAGCAGCTCCAGG
CAAGAATCCTGGCTGTGGAAAGATACCTAAAGGATCAACAGCTCCTGGGGATTTGGGGTTGCTCTGGAAA
ACTCATTTGCACCACTGCTGTGCCTTGGAATGCTAGTTGGAGTAATAAATCTCTGGAACAGATTTGGAAT
CACACGACCTGGATGGAGTGGGACAGAGAAATTAACAATTACACAAGCTTAATACACTCCTTAATTGAAG
AATCGCAAAACCAGCAAGAAAAGAATGAACAAGAATTATTGGAATTAGATAAATGGGCAAGTTTGTGGAA
TTGGTTTAACATAACAAATTGGCTGTGGTATATAAAATTATTCATAATGATAGTAGGAGGCTTGGTAGGT
TTAAGAATAGTTTTTGCTGTACTTTCTATAGTGAATAGAGTTAGGCAGGGATATTCACCATTATCGTTTC
AGACCCACCTCCCAACCCCGAGGGGACCCATGCATTGCATCTCAATTAGTCAGCAACCAGGTGTGGAAAG
TCCCCAGGCTCCCCAGCAGGCAGAAGTATGCAAAGCATGCGTCTCAATTAGTCAGCAACCATAGTCCCGC
CCCTAACTCCGCCCATCCCGCCCCTAACTCCGCCCAGTTCCGCCCATTCTCCGCCCCATGGCTGACTAAT
TTTTTTTATTTATGCAGAGGCCGAGGCCGCCTCGGCCTCTGAGCTATTCCAGAAGTAGTGAGGAGGCTTT
TTTGGAGGCCTAGGCTTTTGCAAAAAGCTTTCTAGAGGTACCACCGGAGCTTACCATGACCGAGTACAAG
CCCACGGTGCGCCTCGCCACCCGCGACGACGTCCCCAGGGCCGTACGCACCCTCGCCGCCGCGTTCGCCG
ACTACCCCGCCACGCGCCACACCGTCGATCCGGACCGCCACATCGAGCGGGTCACCGAGCTGCAAGAACT
CTTCCTCACGCGCGTCGGGCTCGACATCGGCAAGGTGTGGGTCGCGGACGACGGCGCCGCCGTGGCGGTC
TGGACCACGCCGGAGAGCGTCGAAGCGGGGGCGGTGTTCGCCGAGATCGGCCCGCGCATGGCCGAGTTGA
GCGGTTCCCGGCTGGCCGCGCAGCAACAGATGGAAGGCCTCCTGGCGCCGCACCGGCCCAAGGAGCCCGC
GTGGTTCCTGGCCACCGTCGGCGTCTCGCCCGACCACCAGGGCAAGGGTCTGGGCAGCGCCGTCGTGCTC
CCCGGAGTGGAGGCGGCCGAGCGCGCCGGGGTGCCCGCCTTCCTGGAGACCTCCGCGCCCCGCAACCTCC
CCTTCTACGAGCGGCTCGGCTTCACCGTCACCGCCGACGTCGAGGTGCCCGAAGGACCGCGCACCTGGTG
CATGACCCGCAAGCCCGGTGCCAGTTAACGAATTCTAGATCTTGAGACAAATGGCAGTATTCATCCACAA
TTTTAAAAGAAAAGGGGGGATTGGGGGGTACAGTGCAGGGGAAAGAATAGTAGACATAATAGCAACAGAC
ATACAAACTAAAGAATTACAAAAACAAATTACAAAAATTCAAAATTTTCGGGTTTATTACAGGGACAGCA
GAGATCCACTTTGGCGCCGGCTCGAGGCCTGCAGGTGCAAAGATGGATAAAGTTTTAAACAGAGAGGAAT
CTTTGCAGCTAATGGACCTTCTAGGTCTTGAAAGGAGTGGGAATTGGCTCCGGTGCCCGTCAGTGGGCAG
AGCGCACATCGCCCACAGTCCCCGAGAAGTTGGGGGGAGGGGTCGGCAATTGAACCGGTGCCTAGAGAAG
GTGGCGCGGGGTAAACTGGGAAAGTGATGTCGTGTACTGGCTCCGCCTTTTTCCCGAGGGTGGGGGAGAA
CCGTATATAAGTGCAGTAGTCGCCGTGAACGTTCTTTTTCGCAACGGGTTTGCCGCCAGAACACAGGTAA
GTGCCGTGTGTGGTTCCCGCGGGCCTGGCCTCTTTACGGGTTATGGCCCTTGCGTGCCTTGAATTACTTC
CACCTGGCTGCAGTACGTGATTCTTGATCCCGAGCTTCGGGTTGGAAGTGGGTGGGAGAGTTCGAGGCCT
TGCGCTTAAGGAGCCCCTTCGCCTCGTGCTTGAGTTGAGGCCTGGCCTGGGCGCTGGGGCCGCCGCGTGC
GAATCTGGTGGCACCTTCGCGCCTGTCTCGCTGCTTTCGATAAGTCTCTAGCCATTTAAAATTTTTGATG
ACCTGCTGCGACGCTTTTTTTCTGGCAAGATAGTCTTGTAAATGCGGGCCAAGATCTGCACACTGGTATT
TCGGTTTTTGGGGCCGCGGGCGGCGACGGGGCCCGTGCGTCCCAGCGCACATGTTCGGCGAGGCGGGGCC
TGCGAGCGCGGCCACCGAGAATCGGACGGGGGTAGTCTCAAGCTGGCCGGCCTGCTCTGGTGCCTGGCCT
CGCGCCGCCGTGTATCGCCCCGCCCTGGGCGGCAAGGCTGGCCCGGTCGGCACCAGTTGCGTGAGCGGAA
AGATGGCCGCTTCCCGGCCCTGCTGCAGGGAGCTCAAAATGGAGGACGCGGCGCTCGGGAGAGCGGGCGG
GTGAGTCACCCACACAAAGGAAAAGGGCCTTTCCGTCCTCAGCCGTCGCTTCATGTGACTCCACGGAGTA
CCGGGCGCCGTCCAGGCACCTCGATTAGTTCTCGAGCTTTTGGAGTACGTCGTCTTTAGGTTGGGGGGAG
GGGTTTTATGCGATGGAGTTTCCCCACACTGAGTGGGTGGAGACTGAAGTTAGGCCAGCTTGGCACTTGA
TGTAATTCTCCTTGGAATTTGCCCTTTTTGAGTTTGGATCTTGGTTCATTCTCAAGCCTCAGACAGTGGT
TCAAAGTTTTTTTCTTCCATTTCAGGTGTCGTGAGGCTAGCATCGATTGATCAACAAGTTTGTACAAAAA
AGCAGGCTCCGCGGCCGCCCCCTTCACCATGGTGAGCAAGGGCGAGGAGCTGTTCACCGGGGTGGTGCCC
ATCCTGGTCGAGCTGGACGGCGACGTAAACGGCCACAAGTTCAGCGTGTCTGGCGAGGGCGAGGGCGATG
CCACCTACGGCAAGCTGACCCTGAAGTTCATCTGCACCACCGGCAAGCTGCCCGTGCCCTGGCCCACCCT
CGTGACCACCCTGACCTACGGCGTGCAGTGCTTCAGCCGCTACCCCGACCACATGAAGCAGCACGACTTC
TTCAAGTCCGCCATGCCCGAAGGCTACGTCCAGGAGCGCACTATCTTCTTCAAGGACGACGGCAACTACA
AGACCCGCGCCGAGGTGAAGTTCGAGGGCGACACCCTGGTGAACCGCATCGAGCTGAAGGGCATCGACTT
CAAGGAGGACGGCAACATCCTGGGGCACAAGCTGGAGTACAACTACAACAGCCACAACGTCTATATCATG
GCCGACAAGCAGAAGAACGGCATCAAGGCGAACTTCAAGATCCGCCACAACATCGAGGACGGCAGCGTGC
AGCTCGCCGACCACTACCAGCAGAACACCCCCATCGGCGACGGCCCCGTGCTGCTGCCCGACAACCACTA
CCTGAGCACCCAGTCCGCCCTGAGCAAAGACCCCAACGAGAAGCGCGATCACATGGTCCTGCTGGAGTTC
GTGACCGCCGCCGGGATCACTCTCGGCATGGACGAGCTGTACAAGTCCAAGGGTGGGCGCGCCGACCCAG
CTTTCTTGTACAAAGTGGTTGATATCGGTAAGCCTATCCCTAACCCTCTCCTCGGTCTCGATTCTACGTA
GTAATGAACTAGTACCGGTTAAGTCGACAATCAACGCGTTAAGTCGACAATCAACCTCTGGATTACAAAA
TTTGTGAAAGATTGACTGGTATTCTTAACTATGTTGCTCCTTTTACGCTATGTGGATACGCTGCTTTAAT
GCCTTTGTATCATGCTATTGCTTCCCGTATGGCTTTCATTTTCTCCTCCTTGTATAAATCCTGGTTGCTG
TCTCTTTATGAGGAGTTGTGGCCCGTTGTCAGGCAACGTGGCGTGGTGTGCACTGTGTTTGCTGACGCAA
CCCCCACTGGTTGGGGCATTGCCACCACCTGTCAGCTCCTTTCCGGGACTTTCGCTTTCCCCCTCCCTAT
TGCCACGGCGGAACTCATCGCCGCCTGCCTTGCCCGCTGCTGGACAGGGGCTCGGCTGTTGGGCACTGAC
AATTCCGTGGTGTTGTCGGGGAAATCATCGTCCTTTCCTTGGCTGCTCGCCTGTGTTGCCACCTGGATTC
TGCGCGGGACGTCCTTCTGCTACGTCCCTTCGGCCCTCAATCCAGCGGACCTTCCTTCCCGCGGCCTGCT
GCCGGCTCTGCGGCCTCTTCCGCGTCTTCGCCTTCGCCCTCAGACGAGTCGGATCTCCCTTTGGGCCGCC
TCCCCGCGTCGACTTTAAGACCAATGACTTACAAGGCAGCTGTAGATCTTAGCCACTTTTTAAAAGAAAA
GGGGGGACTGGAAGGGCTAATTCACTCCCAACGAAGACAAGATCTGCTTTTTGCTTGTACTGGGTCTCTC
TGGTTAGACCAGATCTGAGCCTGGGAGCTCTCTGGCTAACTAGGGAACCCACTGCTTAAGCCTCAATAAA
GCTTGCCTTGAGTGCTTCAAGTAGTGTGTGCCCGTCTGTTGTGTGACTCTGGTAACTAGAGATCCCTCAG
ACCCTTTTAGTCAGTGTGGAAAATCTCTAGCAGTACGTATAGTAGTTCATGTCATCTTATTATTCAGTAT
TTATAACTTGCAAAGAAATGAATATCAGAGAGTGAGAGGAACTTGTTTATTGCAGCTTATAATGGTTACA
AATAAAGCAATAGCATCACAAATTTCACAAATAAAGCATTTTTTTCACTGCATTCTAGTTGTGGTTTGTC
CAAACTCATCAATGTATCTTATCATGTCTGGCTCTAGCTATCCCGCCCCTAACTCCGCCCATCCCGCCCC
TAACTCCGCCCAGTTCCGCCCATTCTCCGCCCCATGGCTGACTAATTTTTTTTATTTATGCAGAGGCCGA
GGCCGCCTCGGCCTCTGAGCTATTCCAGAAGTAGTGAGGAGGCTTTTTTGGAGGCCTAGGGACGTACCCA
ATTCGCCCTATAGTGAGTCGTATTACGCGCGCTCACTGGCCGTCGTTTTACAACGTCGTGACTGGGAAAA
CCCTGGCGTTACCCAACTTAATCGCCTTGCAGCACATCCCCCTTTCGCCAGCTGGCGTAATAGCGAAGAG
GCCCGCACCGATCGCCCTTCCCAACAGTTGCGCAGCCTGAATGGCGAATGGG
[124 nt withheld, positions 6493-6616]
C
[91 nt withheld, positions 6618-6708]
A
[49 nt withheld, positions 6710-6758]
CCTTTGACGTTGGAGTCCACGTTCTTT
[37 nt withheld, positions 6786-6822]
ACCCTATCTCGGTCTATTCTTTTGATTTATAAGGGATTTTGCCGATTTCGGCCTATTGGTTAAAAAATGA
GCTGATTTAACAAAAATTTAACGCGAATTTTAACAAAATATTAACGCTTACAATTTAGGTGGCACTTTTC
GGGGAAATGTGCGCGGAACCCCTATTTGTTTATTTTTCTAAATACATTCAAATATGTATCCGCTCATGAG
ACAATAACCCTGATAAATGCTTCAATAATATTGAAAAAGGAAGAGTATGAGTATTCAACATTTCCGTGTC
GCCCTTATTCCCTTTTTTGCGGCATTTTGCCTTCCTGTTTTTGCTCACCCAGAAACGCTGGTGAAAGTAA
AAGATGCTGAAGATCAGTTGGGTGCACGAGTGGGTTACATCGAACTGGATCTCAACAGCGGTAAGATCCT
TGAGAGTTTTCGCCCCGAAGAACGTTTTCCAATGATGAGCACTTTTAAAGTTCTGCTATGTGGCGCGGTA
TTATCCCGTATTGACGCCGGGCAAGAGCAACTCGGTCGCCGCATACACTATTCTCAGAATGACTTGGTTG
AGTACTCACCAGTCACAGAAAAGCATCTTACGGATGGCATGACAGTAAGAGAATTATGCAGTGCTGCCAT
AACCATGAGTGATAACACTGCGGCCAACTTACTTCTGACAACGATCGGAGGACCGAAGGAGCTAACCGCT
TTTTTGCACAACATGGGGGATCATGTAACTCGCCTTGATCGTTGGGAACCGGAGCTGAATGAAGCCATAC
CAAACGACGAGCGTGACACCACGATGCCTGTAGCAATGGCAACAACGTTGCGCAAACTATTAACTGGCGA
ACTACTTACTCTAGCTTCCCGGCAACAATTAATAGACTGGATGGAGGCGGATAAAGTTGCAGGACCACTT
CTGCGCTCGGCCCTTCCGGCTGGCTGGTTTATTGCTGATAAATCTGGAGCCGGTGAGCGTGGGTCTCGCG
GTATCATTGCAGCACTGGGGCCAGATGGTAAGCCCTCCCGTATCGTAGTTATCTACACGACGGGGAGTCA
GGCAACTATGGATGAACGAAATAGACAGATCGCTGAGATAGGTGCCTCACTGATTAAGCATTGGTAACTG
TCAGACCAAGTTTACTCATATATACTTTAGATTGATTTAAAACTTCATTTTTAATTTAAAAGGATCTAGG
TGAAGATCCTTTTTGATAATCTCATGACCAAAATCCCTTAACGTGAGTTTTCGTTCCACTGAGCGTCAGA
CCCCGTAGAAAAGATCAAAGGATCTTCTTGAGATCCTTTTTTTCTGCGCGTAATCTGCTGCTTGCAAACA
AAAAAACCACCGCTACCAGCGGTGGTTTGTTTGCCGGATCAAGAGCTACCAACTCTTTTTCCGAAGGTAA
CTGGCTTCAGCAGAGCGCAGATACCAAATACTGTTCTTCTAGTGTAGCCGTAGTTAGGCCACCACTTCAA
GAACTCTGTAGCACCGCCTACATACCTCGCTCTGCTAATCCTGTTACCAGTGGCTGCTGCCAGTGGCGAT
AAGTCGTGTCTTACCGGGTTGGACTCAAGACGATAGTTACCGGATAAGGCGCAGCGGTCGGGCTGAACGG
GGGGTTCGTGCACACAGCCCAGCTTGGAGCGAACGACCTACACCGAACTGAGATACCTACAGCGTGAGCT
ATGAGAAAGCGCCACGCTTCCCGAAGGGAGAAAGGCGGACAGGTATCCGGTAAGCGGCAGGGTCGGAACA
GGAGAGCGCACGAGGGAGCTTCCAGGGGGAAACGCCTGGTATCTTTATAGTCCTGTCGGGTTTCGCCACC
TCTGACTTGAGCGTCGATTTTTGTGATGCTCGTCAGGGGGGCGGAGCCTATGGAAAAACGCCAGCAACGC
GGCCTTTTTACGGTTCCTGGCCTTTTGCTGGCCTTTTGCTCACATGTTCTTTCCTGCGTTATCCCCTGAT
TCTGTGGATAACCGTATTACCGCCTTTGAGTGAGCTGATACCGCTCGCCGCAGCCGAACGACCGAGCGCA
GCGAGTCAGTGAGCGAGGAAGCGGAAGAGCGCCCAATACGCAAACCGCCTCTCCCCGCGCGTTGGCCGAT
TCATTAATGCAGCTGGCACGACAGGTTTCCCGACTGGAAAGCGGGCAGTGAGCGCAACGCAATTAATGTG
AGTTAGCTCACTCATTAGGCACCCCAGGCTTTACACTTTATGCTTCCGGCTCGTATGTTGTGTGGAATTG
TGAGCGGATAACAATTTCACACAGGAAACAGCTATGACCATGATTACGCCAAGCGCGCAATTAACCCTCA
CTAAAGGGAACAAAAGCTGGAGCTGCAAGCTTAA
